Addgene plasmid #11329: pRL-TK let7 F
Depositing lab: Phil Sharp. Depositing organization: Massachusetts Institute of Technology. Publication: Specificity of microRNA target selection in translational repression. Doench JG, Sharp PA. Genes Dev. 2004 Mar 1. 18(5):504-11. 10.1101/gad.1184404 PubMed 15014042.
Backbone
  Vector backbone: pRL-TK
  Backbone manufacturer: Promega
  Backbone size w/o insert (bp): 4045
  Vector type: Luciferase
Growth in bacteria
  Bacterial resistance: Ampicillin, 100 μg/mL
  Growth temperature: 37°C
  Growth strain: DH5alpha
  Copy number: High Copy
Gene/Insert
  Gene/Insert name: 2 binding sites for let-7a miRNA
  Mutation: Mutation F from figure 4A of paper.
  Tag / fusion protein: Rr-luc (N terminal on backbone)
  Cloning method: Restriction Enzyme; 5′ cloning site See comment (unknown if destroyed); 3′ cloning site See comment (unknown if destroyed)
  Sequencing primers: 5′ Don't know
Terms and licenses: Academic/Nonprofit Terms; Industry Terms: Not Available to Industry
Depositor comments: 2 let-7a sites were inserted into the XbaI site in the 3' UTR of the pRL-TK plasmid. F mutation site sequence - 5'- aactatacaacgtctacAtca
How to cite: pRL-TK let7 F was a gift from Phil Sharp (Addgene plasmid # 11329 ; http://n2t.net/addgene:11329 ; RRID:Addgene_11329)
