[The description below was written by a language model from this plasmid's Addgene catalogue record.]
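Description:
pRL-TK let7 F is a Renilla luciferase reporter plasmid built on Promega's pRL-TK backbone (about 4 kb without insert), designed for transfection into mammalian cells to measure microRNA-mediated repression. It is propagated in E. coli as a high-copy plasmid under ampicillin selection. In the standard pRL-TK design, the Renilla reniformis luciferase coding sequence is driven by the herpes simplex virus thymidine kinase promoter, which gives modest constitutive expression. The record itself names only the backbone and the Rr-luc reporter and gives no feature table, so the other backbone elements are not individually documented here.

The insert consists of two binding sites for the let-7a miRNA, placed in the XbaI site within the 3' UTR downstream of the luciferase open reading frame. The catalogue lists Renilla luciferase as an N-terminal "tag", but the sites lie in the untranslated region, so they act as regulatory target elements on the reporter mRNA rather than forming a protein fusion. This version carries the "F" mutation, one of a series of altered site sequences defined in a figure of the associated publication. The record does not spell out which base-pairing positions the change affects or what effect it has.

The construct belongs to a panel used to study how miRNA–target pairing determines the specificity of translational repression. Luciferase output from the mutant sites is compared with that from other site variants, typically normalised against a co-transfected control reporter. Whether the cloning sites were preserved is not recorded.
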