>Addgene plasmid #11329 | pRL-TK let7 F | addgene partial sequence | sequence record 18200 | 11329 with Rluc-F
TAATACTGAATTTGTCAAAGTAAAAGGTCTTCATTTTTCGCAAGAAGATGCACCTGATGAAATGGGAAAA
TATATCAAATCGTTCGTTGAGCGAGTTCTCAAAAATGAACAATAATTCTAGAAAGTTTTCACAAAGCTAA
CAGGTACCTCGAGAACTATACAACGTCTACATCACCGGAACTATACAACGTCTACATCAACTAGTGTACC
AAGTTTTCACAAAGCTAACACCGGATCGCGGGCCCTAGAGCGGCCGCTTCGAGCAGACATGATAAGATAC
ATTGATGAGTTTGGACAAACCACAACTAGAATGCAGTGAAAAAAATGCTTTATTTGTGAAATTTGTGATG
CTATTGCTTTATTTGTAACCATTATAAGCTGCAATAAACAAGTTAACAACAACAATTGCATTCATTTTAT
GTTTCAGGTTCAGGGGGAGGTGTGGGAGGTTTTTTAAAGCAAGTAAAACCTCTACAAATGTGGTAAAATC
GATAAGGATCCAGGTGGCACTTTTCGGGGAAATGTGCGCGGAACCCCTATTTGTTTATTTTTCTAAATAC
ATTCAAATATGTATCCGCTCAT
